>Addgene plasmid #33360 | CMV566 A-USF | addgene partial sequence | sequence record 41587 | CMV-F 5'-CGCAAATGGGCGGTAGGCGTG-3'
GAGCTCTCTGGCTAACTAGAGAACCCACTGCTTACTGGCTTATCGAAATTAATACGACTCACTATAGGGA
GACCCAAGCTCCACCATGGCGTATCCCTACGACGTGCCCGATTATGCCCATATGGCTAGCATGACTGGTG
GACAGCAAATGGGTCGGGATCCCGACGAAGAGGAAGATGACGAAGAAGAACTCGAGGAAGACCTGGAAAA
CTGGATCGTGCAGCTCTCCAAGATAATCCCAGACTGCTCTATGGAGAGCACCAAGTCTGGCCAGAGTAAA
GGTGGGATTCTATCCAAAGCTTGTGATTATATCCAGGAGCTTCGGCAGAGTAACCACCGCTTGTCTGAAG
AACTGCAGGGACTTGACCAACTGCAGCTGGACAATGACGTGCTTCGACAACAGGTGGAAGATCTTAAAAA
CAAGAATCTGCTGCTTCGAGCTCAGTTGCGGCACCACGGATTAGAGGTCGTCATCAAGAATGACAGCAAC
TAAGAATTCAAGCTTCTAGAGGGCCCTATTCTATAGTGTCACCTAAATGCTAGAGCTCGCTGATCAGCCT
CGACTGTGCCTTCTAGTTGCCAGCCATCTGTTGTTTGCCCCTCCCCCGTGCCTTCCTTGACCCTGGAAGG
TGCCACTCCCACTGTCCTTTCCTAATAAAATGAGGAAATTGCATCGCATTGTCTGAGTAGGTGTCATTCT
ATTCTGGG
