[The description below was written by a language model from this plasmid's Addgene catalogue record.]
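Description:
CMV566 A-USF is a mammalian expression plasmid built on the CMV566 backbone (about 5.5 kb without insert). It is propagated in E. coli as a high-copy plasmid under ampicillin selection. The record does not include a feature table, so the origin of replication, the polyadenylation signal and any mammalian selection marker are not documented. The listed BGH reverse sequencing primer suggests that a bovine growth hormone terminator region lies downstream of the insert. The cloning sites used are not recorded.

The payload is a roughly 405 bp open reading frame derived from mouse Usf1 (also known as bHLHb11), driven by the CMV promoter for strong constitutive expression in transfected mammalian cells. The encoded protein, A-USF, is an engineered dominant negative rather than the native transcription factor. According to the depositor's notes, it consists of an N-terminal HA epitope tag, an acidic amino acid extension, and the helix-loop-helix/leucine zipper dimerization region of USF. In this type of "acidic extension" design, the acidic segment takes the place of the DNA-contacting basic region. The protein can still dimerize with endogenous USF through the HLH-zipper interface, while the acidic extension pairs with the partner's basic region and yields a heterodimer that cannot bind DNA.

The HA tag allows the inhibitor to be detected by immunoblotting or immunostaining. The construct is typically used to block USF DNA-binding activity in cultured cells. This fits the associated study, which examined the cell-type-dependent roles of USF in proliferation and transcriptional activation.
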