Addgene plasmid #33360: CMV566 A-USF
Depositing lab: Charles Vinson. Depositing organization: National Cancer Institute (NCI). Publication: Cell-type-dependent activity of the ubiquitous transcription factor USF in cellular proliferation and transcriptional activation. Qyang Y, Luo X, Lu T, Ismail PM, Krylov D, Vinson C, Sawadogo M. Mol Cell Biol. 1999 Feb;19(2):1508-17. PubMed 9891084.
Backbone
  Vector backbone: CMV566
  Backbone size w/o insert (bp): 5500
  Vector type: Mammalian Expression
Growth in bacteria
  Bacterial resistance: Ampicillin, 100 μg/mL
  Growth temperature: 37°C
  Growth strain: DH5alpha
  Copy number: High Copy
Gene/Insert
  Gene/Insert name: USF
  Species: M. musculus (mouse)
  Insert size (bp): 405
  Mutation: Dominant Negative (see notes below)
  Entrez Gene: Usf1 (a.k.a. bHLHb11)
  Promoter: CMV
  Tag / fusion protein: HA (N terminal on insert)
  Cloning method: Restriction Enzyme; 5′ cloning site None (unknown if destroyed); 3′ cloning site None (unknown if destroyed)
  Sequencing primers: 5′ CMV-Fwd; 3′ BGH-Rev
Terms and licenses: Academic/Nonprofit Terms; Industry Terms: Not Available to Industry
Depositor comments: The A-USF aa sequence: MAYPYDVPDYAHMASMTGGQQMGRDPDEEEDDEEELEEDLENWIVQLSKIIPDCSMESTKSGQSKGGILSKACDYIQELRQSNHRLSEELQGLDQLQLDNDVLRQQVEDLKNKNLLLRAQLRHHGLEVVIKNDSN This includes the N-terminal HA tag along with the acidic aa extension and the HLH-B-ZIP region of USF.
How to cite: CMV566 A-USF was a gift from Charles Vinson (Addgene plasmid # 33360 ; http://n2t.net/addgene:33360 ; RRID:Addgene_33360)
